Addgene plasmid #18455: T4 Lysozyme R96I
Depositing lab: Brian Matthews. Depositing organization: University of Oregon.
Backbone
  Vector backbone: pHS1403
  Backbone size w/o insert (bp): 5000
  Vector type: Bacterial Expression
Growth in bacteria
  Bacterial resistance: Ampicillin, 100 μg/mL
  Growth temperature: 37°C
  Growth strain: DH5alpha
  Copy number: High Copy
Gene/Insert
  Gene/Insert name: T4 Lysozyme
  Species: Bacteriophage T4
  Insert size (bp): 600
  Mutation: R96I
  GenBank ID: NP_049736
  Entrez Gene: e (a.k.a. T4p123)
  Cloning method: Restriction Enzyme; 5′ cloning site BamHI (not destroyed); 3′ cloning site HindIII (not destroyed)
  Sequencing primers: 5′ na; 3′ GGCGTATCACGAGGCCC
Terms and licenses: Academic/Nonprofit Terms; Industry Terms: Not Available to Industry
Depositor comments: The BamHI site is 27 bp from the ATG and the HindIII site is 115 bp from the stop.
How to cite: T4 Lysozyme R96I was a gift from Brian Matthews (Addgene plasmid # 18455 ; http://n2t.net/addgene:18455 ; RRID:Addgene_18455)
