[The description below was written by a language model from this plasmid's Addgene catalogue record.]
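Description:
T4 Lysozyme R96I is a bacterial expression plasmid built on the pHS1403 backbone (about 5 kb without insert) that carries the bacteriophage T4 lysozyme gene (gene e) with a single amino-acid substitution, arginine 96 to isoleucine. The roughly 600 bp insert was placed into the vector by restriction cloning between a 5′ BamHI site and a 3′ HindIII site, both of which remain intact, so the coding fragment can be excised or swapped. According to the depositor's note, the BamHI site lies 27 bp from the start codon and the HindIII site 115 bp from the stop codon, meaning the fragment includes short flanking untranslated sequence on each side of the open reading frame. The plasmid is maintained at high copy number in standard E. coli cloning strains such as DH5alpha and is selected with ampicillin.

The record does not state which promoter drives expression, what origin of replication the backbone uses, or whether any purification or epitope tags are present. No feature table is provided, so these elements cannot be described beyond the catalogue fields. T4 lysozyme is a small phage-encoded enzyme that degrades the bacterial cell wall and is widely used as a model protein for studying how point mutations affect folding, stability and structure. A single-site variant such as R96I in an expression vector is consistent with producing the mutant protein in E. coli for that kind of biophysical or structural comparison with the wild-type enzyme, although the record itself does not spell out the intended purpose.
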