>Addgene plasmid #18455 | T4 Lysozyme R96I | addgene partial sequence | sequence record 24241 | 3primeUP
GCTANTGAAAAAGCCCGCTCATTAGGCGGGCTCAGATCTGCTCATGTTTGACAGCTTATCATCGATAAGC
TTCGGCAATAAATTCTTGATATGTTTTCATATGTTTCCTTTAAATATTTTAATTAGTAATTGTCTATTCA
AGTAATTGTGAATATACTATCACAATTCCAAGAGAAAGTAAACAGCTTTATAGATTTTTATACGCGTCCC
AAGTGCCAGTTCTAAACGTTGTAATGACTCGTTTTGCGCGATTAGGTGTTTGATTATACCATCTACTTTT
AGCTAAGTTAACTGCTGCTTCATCCCAGCGTTTTTGTTGAAGCATACGTAAAGAGTTAGTAAATCCTGCC
ACACCGGTTTCTCCCATTTGGAAAACCATATTAATCAATGCACAGATACGAACCGCATCAAGAGAATCAT
AAACCGGTTTTAATTTAGCATTTCTCAGAATTCCGCGAACAGCAGCATCAACATCCTGATTAAAGAGTTT
TTCAGCCTCATCTTTTGTAATTACACCATTGCAATTACGCCCAATAGCTTTATCTAATTCAGATTTAGCA
GCATTAAGTGATGGACTTTTTGTAAGCAAATGACCGATGCCAATAGTGTAATAGCCTTCTGTGTCTTTAT
AGATTTTAAGTCTAAGACCTTCATCTATACGTAACATTTCAAATATATTCATAATACCTCCTAAGCATCG
ATGGATCCTGGTTCCTGTGTGAAATGGTTATCCGCTCACAATCCCACACATTATACGAGCCGATGATTAN
TGTCACAGGGGANGGGAGTAAGCTGACCTGTTCCNGGTGAATGTACCGCTCCATCCACCN
